>Addgene plasmid #153239 | pDGE673 | addgene full sequence | sequence record 310012 | Addgene NGS Result
TTCCTGGCGTTTTCTTGTCGCGTGTTTTAGTCGCATAAAGTAGAATACTTGCGACTAGAACCGGAGACAT
TACGCCATGAACAAGAGCGCCGCCGCTGGCCTGCTGGGCTATGCCCGCGTCAGCACCGACGACCAGGACT
TGACCAACCAACGGGCCGAACTGCACGCGGCCGGCTGCACCAAGCTGTTTTCCGAGAAGATCACCGGCAC
CAGGCGCGACCGCCCGGAGCTGGCCAGGATGCTTGACCACCTACGCCCTGGCGACGTTGTGACAGTGACC
AGGCTAGACCGCCTGGCCCGCAGCACCCGCGACCTACTGGACATTGCCGAGAGCATCCAGGAGGCCGGCG
CGGGCCTGCGTAGCCTGGCAGAGCCGTGGGCCGACACCACCACGCCGGCCGGCCGCATGGTGTTGACCGT
GTTCGCCGGCATTGCCGAGTTCGAGCGTTCCCTAATCATCGACCGCACCCGGAGCGGGCGCGAGGCCGCC
AAGGCCCGAGGCGTGAAGTTTGGCCCCCGCCCTACCCTCACCCCGGCACAGATCGCGCACGCCCGCGAGC
TGATCGACCAGGAAGGCCGCACCGTGAAAGAGGCGGCTGCACTGCTTGGCGTGCATCGCTCGACCCTGTA
CCGCGCACTTGAGCGCAGCGAGGAAGTGACGCCCACCGAGGCCAGGCGGCGCGGTGCCTTCCGTGAGGAC
GCATTGACCGAGGCCGACGCCCTGGCGGCCGCCGAGAATGAACGCCAAGAGGAACAAGCATGAAACCGCA
CCAGGACGGCCAGGACGAACCGTTTTTCATTACCGAAGAGATCGAGGCGGAGATGATCGCGGCCGGGTAC
GTGTTCGAGCCGCCCGCGCACGTCTCAACCGTGCGGCTGCATGAAATCCTGGCCGGTTTGTCTGATGCCA
AGCTGGCGGCCTGGCCGGCCAGCTTGGCCGCTGAAGAAACCGAGCGCCGCCGTCTAAAAAGGTGATGTGT
ATTTGAGTAAAACAGCTTGCGTCATGCGGTCGCTGCGTATATGATGCGATGAGTAAATAAACAAATACGC
AAGGGGAACGCATGAAGGTTATCGCTGTACTTAACCAGAAAGGCGGGTCAGGCAAGACGACCATCGCAAC
CCATCTAGCCCGCGCCCTGCAACTCGCCGGGGCCGATGTTCTGTTAGTCGATTCCGATCCCCAGGGCAGT
GCCCGCGATTGGGCGGCCGTGCGGGAAGATCAACCGCTAACCGTTGTCGGCATCGACCGCCCGACGATTG
ACCGCGACGTGAAGGCCATCGGCCGGCGCGACTTCGTAGTGATCGACGGAGCGCCCCAGGCGGCGGACTT
GGCTGTGTCCGCGATCAAGGCAGCCGACTTCGTGCTGATTCCGGTGCAGCCAAGCCCTTACGACATATGG
GCCACCGCCGACCTGGTGGAGCTGGTTAAGCAGCGCATTGAGGTCACGGATGGAAGGCTACAAGCGGCCT
TTGTAGTGTCGCGGGCGATCAAAGGCACGCGCATCGGCGGTGAGGTTGCCGAGGCGCTGGCCGGGTACGA
GCTGCCCATTCTTGAGTCCCGTATCACGCAGCGCGTGAGCTACCCAGGCACTGCCGCCGCCGGCACAACC
GTTCTTGAATCAGAACCCGAGGGCGACGCTGCCCGCGAGGTCCAGGCGCTGGCCGCTGAAATTAAATCAA
AACTCATTTGAGTTAATGAGGTAAAGAGAAAATGAGCAAAAGCACAAACACGCTAAGTGCCGGCCGTCCG
AGCGCACGCAGCAGCAAGGCTGCAACGTTGGCCAGCCTGGCAGACACGCCAGCCATGAAGCGGGTCAACT
TTCAGTTGCCGGCGGAGGATCACACCAAGCTGAAGATGTACGCGGTACGCCAAGGCAAGACCATTACCGA
GCTGCTATCTGAATACATCGCGCAGCTACCAGAGTAAATGAGCAAATGAATAAATGAGTAGATGAATTTT
AGCGGCTAAAGGAGGCGGCATGGAAAATCAAGAACAACCAGGCACCGACGCCGTGGAATGCCCCATGTGT
GGAGGAACGGGCGGTTGGCCAGGCGTAAGCGGCTGGGTTGTCTGCCGGCCCTGCAATGGCACTGGAACCC
CCAAGCCCGAGGAATCGGCGTGAGCGGTCGCAAACCATCCGGCCCGGTACAAATCGGCGCGGCGCTGGGT
GATGACCTGGTGGAGAAGTTGAAGGCCGCGCAGGCCGCCCAGCGGCAACGCATCGAGGCAGAAGCACGCC
CCGGTGAATCGTGGCAAGCGGCCGCTGATCGAATCCGCAAAGAATCCCGGCAACCGCCGGCAGCCGGTGC
GCCGTCGATTAGGAAGCCGCCCAAGGGCGACGAGCAACCAGATTTTTTCGTTCCGATGCTCTATGACGTG
GGCACCCGCGATAGTCGCAGCATCATGGACGTGGCCGTTTTCCGTCTGTCGAAGCGTGACCGACGAGCTG
GCGAGGTGATCCGCTACGAGCTTCCAGACGGGCACGTAGAGGTTTCCGCAGGGCCGGCCGGCATGGCCAG
TGTGTGGGATTACGACCTGGTACTGATGGCGGTTTCCCATCTAACCGAATCCATGAACCGATACCGGGAA
GGGAAGGGAGACAAGCCCGGCCGCGTGTTCCGTCCACACGTTGCGGACGTACTCAAGTTCTGCCGGCGAG
CCGATGGCGGAAAGCAGAAAGACGACCTGGTAGAAACCTGCATTCGGTTAAACACCACGCACGTTGCCAT
GCAGCGTACGAAGAAGGCCAAGAACGGCCGCCTGGTGACGGTATCCGAGGGTGAAGCCTTGATTAGCCGC
TACAAGATCGTAAAGAGCGAAACCGGGCGGCCGGAGTACATCGAGATCGAGCTAGCTGATTGGATGTACC
GCGAGATCACAGAAGGCAAGAACCCGGACGTGCTGACGGTTCACCCCGATTACTTTTTGATCGATCCCGG
CATCGGCCGTTTTCTCTACCGCCTGGCACGCCGCGCCGCAGGCAAGGCAGAAGCCAGATGGTTGTTCAAG
ACGATCTACGAACGCAGTGGCAGCGCCGGAGAGTTCAAGAAGTTCTGTTTCACCGTGCGCAAGCTGATCG
GGTCAAATGACCTGCCGGAGTACGATTTGAAGGAGGAGGCGGGGCAGGCTGGCCCGATCCTAGTCATGCG
CTACCGCAACCTGATCGAGGGCGAAGCATCCGCCGGTTCCTAATGTACGGAGCAGATGCTAGGGCAAATT
GCCCTAGCAGGGGAAAAAGGTCGAAAAGGTGTCTTTCCTGTGGATAGCACGTACATTGGGAACCCAAAGC
CGTACATTGGGAACCGGAACCCGTACATTGGGAACCCAAAGCCGTACATTGGGAACCGGTCACACATGTA
AGTGACTGATATAAAAGAGAAAAAAGGCGATTTTTCCGCCTAAAACTCTTTAAAACTTATTAAAACTCTT
AAAACCCGCCTGGCCTGTGCATAACTGTCTGGCCAGCGCACAGCCGAAGAGCTGCAAAAAGCGCCTACCC
TTCGGTCGCTGCGCTCCCTACGCCCCGCCGCTTCGCGTCGGCCTATCGCGGCCGCTGGCCGCTCAAAAAT
GGCTGGCCTACGGCCAGGCAATCTACCAGGGCGCGGACAAGCCGCGCCGTCGCCACTCGACCGCCGGCGC
CCACATCAAGGCACCCTGCCTCGCGCGTTTCGGTGATGACGGTGAAAACCTCTGACACATGCAGCTCCCG
GAGACGGTCACAGCTTGTCTGTAAGCGGATGCCGGGAGCAGACAAGCCCGTCAGGGCGCGTCAGCGGGTG
TTGGCGGGTGTCGGGGCGCAGCCATGACCCAGTCACGTAGCGATAGCGGAGTGTATACTGGCTTAACTAT
GCGGCATCAGAGCAGATTGTACTGAGAGTGCACCATATGCGGTGTGAAATACCGCACAGATGCGTAAGGA
GAAAATACCGCATAAGGCGCTCTTCCGCTTCCTCGCTCACTGACTCGCTGCGCTCGGTCGTTCGGCTGCG
GCGAGCGGTATCAGCTCACTCAAAGGCGGTAATACGGTTATCCACAGAATCAGGGGATAACGCAGGAAAG
AACATGTGAGCAAAAGGCCAGCAAAAGGCCAGGAACCGTAAAAAGGCCGCGTTGCTGGCGTTTTTCCATA
GGCTCCGCCCCCCTGACGAGCATCACAAAAATCGACGCTCAAGTCAGAGGTGGCGAAACCCGACAGGACT
ATAAAGATACCAGGCGTTTCCCCCTGGAAGCTCCCTCGTGCGCTCTCCTGTTCCGACCCTGCCGCTTACC
GGATACCTGTCCGCCTTTCTCCCTTCGGGAAGCGTGGCGCTTTCTCATAGCTCACGCTGTAGGTATCTCA
GTTCGGTGTAGGTCGTTCGCTCCAAGCTGGGCTGTGTGCACGAACCCCCCGTTCAGCCCGACCGCTGCGC
CTTATCCGGTAACTATCGTCTTGAGTCCAACCCGGTAAGACACGACTTATCGCCACTGGCAGCAGCCACT
GGTAACAGGATTAGCAGAGCGAGGTATGTAGGCGGTGCTACAGAGTTCTTGAAGTGGTGGCCTAACTACG
GCTACACTAGAAGGACAGTATTTGGTATCTGCGCTCTGCTGAAGCCAGTTACCTTCGGAAAAAGAGTTGG
TAGCTCTTGATCCGGCAAACAAACCACCGCTGGTAGCGGTGGTTTTTTTGTTTGCAAGCAGCAGATTACG
CGCAGAAAAAAAGGATCTCAAGAAGATCCTTTGATCTTTTCTACGGGGTCTGACGCTCAGTGGAACGAAA
ACTCACGTTAAGGGATTTTGGTCATGCATGATATATCTCCCAATTTGTGTAGGGCTTATTATGCACGCTT
AAAAATAATAAAAGCAGACTTGACCTGATAGTTTGGCTGTGAGCAATTATGTGCTTAGTGCATCTAACGC
TTGAGTTAAGCCGCGCCGCGAAGCGGCGTCGGCTTGAACGAATTTCTAGCTAGACATTATTTGCCGACTA
CCTTGGTGATCTCGCCTTTCACGTAGTGGACAAATTCTTCCAACTGATCTGCGCACGAGGCCAAGCGATC
TTCTTCTTGTCCAAGATAAGCCTGTCTAGCTTCAAGTATGACGGGCTGATACTGGGCCGGCAGGCGCTCC
ATTGCCCAGTCGGCAGCGACATCCTTCGGCGCGATTTTGCCGGTTACTGCGCTGTACCAAATGCGGGACA
ACGTAAGCACTACATTTCGCTCATCGCCAGCCCAGTCGGGCGGCGAGTTCCATAGCGTTAAGGTTTCATT
TAGCGCCTCAAATAGATCCTGTTCAGGAACCGGATCAAAGAGTTCCTCCGCCGCTGGACCTACCAAGGCA
ACGCTATGTTCTCTTGCTTTTGTCAGCAAGATAGCCAGATCAATGTCGATCGTGGCTGGCTCGAAGATAC
CTGCAAGAATGTCATTGCGCTGCCATTCTCCAAATTGCAGTTCGCGCTTAGCTGGATAACGCCACGGAAT
GATGTCGTCGTGCACAACAATGGTGACTTCTACAGCGCGGAGAATCTCGCTCTCTCCAGGGGAAGCCGAA
GTTTCCAAAAGGTCGTTGATCAAAGCTCGCCGCGTTGTTTCATCAAGCCTTACGGTCACCGTAACCAGCA
AATCAATATCACTGTGTGGCTTCAGGCCGCCATCCACTGCGGAGCCGTACAAATGTACGGCCAGCAACGT
CGGTTCGAGATGGCGCTCGATGACGCCAACTACCTCTGATAGTTGAGTCGATACTTCGGCGATCACCGCT
TCCCCCATGATGTTTAACTTTGTTTTAGGGCGACTGCCCTGCTGCGTAACATCGTTGCTGCTCCATAACA
TCAAACATCGACCCACGGCGTAACGCGCTTGCTGCTTGGATGCCCGAGGCATAGACTGTACCCCAAAAAA
ACAGTCATAACAAGCCATGAAAACCGCCACTGCGCCGTTACCACCGCTGCGTTCGGTCAAGGTTCTGGAC
CAGTTGCGTGAGCGCATACGCTACTTGCATTACAGCTTACGAACCGAACAGGCTTATGTCCACTGGGTTC
GTGCCCGAATTGATCACAGGCAGCAACGCTCTGTCATCGTTACAATCAGCATGCTACCCTCCGCGAGATC
ATCCGTGTTTAAAACCCGGCAGCTTAGTTGCCGTTCTTCCGAATAGCATCGGTAACATGAGCAAAGTCTG
CCGCCTTACAACGGCTCTCCCGCTGACGCCGTCCCGGACTGATGGGCTGCCTGTATCGAGTGGTGATTTT
GTGCCGAGCTGCCGGTCGGGGAGCTGTTGGCTGGCTGGTGGCAGGATATATTGTGGTGTAAACAAATTGA
CGCTTAGACAACTTAATAACACATTGCGGATCCCTCGGTCACATGTGCATCCTCCACAAGCGCTCCAATT
CAGCAAGCGTCGATCTAGTAACATAGATGACACCGCGCGCGATAATTTATCCTAGTTTGCGCGCTATATT
TTGTTTTCTATCGCGTATTAAATGTATAATTGCGGGACTCTAATCATAAAAACCCATCTCATAAATAACG
TCATGCATTACATGTTAATTATTACATGCTTAACGTAATTCAACAGAAATTATATGATAATCATCGCAAG
ACCGGCAACAGGATTCAATCTTAAGAAACTTTATTGCCAAATGTTTGAACGATCTGCTTGACTCTAGATC
CAGAGTCCCGCTCAAATCTCAGTCACAGGAAGAACAGGTCTAGGAGGAACAGGAAGAGAGAAATCAAGCT
GCCAGAATCCCACATCATGCCAATTTCCATGTTTGAAACCAGCAGCTCTAAGCATTCCCCTAGGAGCATA
ACCAAGAGCCTCATGCATCCTCACAGAAGGATCATTAGGAAGTCCAATCACAGCAACCACAGACTTGAAA
CCCTGAGCCTCCAAAGACTTCAAAAGATGAGTGTAAAGAGTAGATCCAAGACCAGTTCTTTGATGCCTAG
GAGACACGTAAACAGTAGACTCAGCAGTCCAATCGTAAGCATTCCTAGCCTTCCAAGGACCAGCATAAGC
AATACCAGCCACTTCACCATCCACTTCAGCAACAAGCCAAGGATACCTCTCTCTAAGCCTCACAAGATCA
TCAGTCCACTCTTGTGGTTCTTGAGGCTCAGTCCTGAAATTCACAGTAGAAGTCTCAATGTAATGATTCA
CAATAGTGCACACAGCAGGCATATCAGCCTCAGTAGCCCTTCTAATATCAGCAGGCCTTCTTTCAGGAGA
CATGCGAAACGATCCAGATCCGGTGCAGATTATTTGGATTGAGAGTGAATATGAGACTCTAATTGGATAC
CGAGGGGAATTTATGGAACGTCAGTGGAGCATTTTGACAAGAAATATTTGCTAGCTGATAGTGACCTTAG
GCGACTTTTGAACGCGCAATAATGGTTTCTGACGTATGTGCTTAGCTCATTAAACTCCAGAAACCCGCGG
CTGAGTGGCTCCTTCAACGTTGCGGTTCTGTCAGTTCCAAACGTAAAACGGCTTGTCCCGCGTCATCGGC
GGGGGTCATAACGTGACTCCCTTAATTCTCCGCTCCGCATGCGAATTCTCTGAGCGGTACACTGCCAGAT
GAAGCCGAAGGAGTACTTTAATATACTAGGTCTGGCGATATGATCAATTTGAAAATATAGAGTCATAACT
GTAGAAATGGAATCAGATTCCATTACAAAAAGAGATAAATCTCAACTTTAAATTTTTTCAGGAAGAAAAA
AATGTTTCTTCTAATCTTCGTGTTTTACTGGCCTTCTCATAAAATGGTTTGATATAAAAGAAAATTAAAT
AAGAAAAAGAGAAAACAAAAGGCTAGCCAGAGAGAGGAGAAAATATATAATAATATAACTTAGTTTATTC
ATCTCATAATCTCTGCATTTTGCAAGGAGATCGAAACTGAGCAAAACATACACAAACAGAGAAATAAAAT
ATAGGGTACAAACAATATCAATAGCTTAGACAACATGAAGCTACAAAAGAACTTCGCCTCCTGTGGGGCT
TATTATTTACTCTTTTTTTTTTCTTATTCTTCGTCTTTTCTCATTGCCTCTCGAAATTGGAAAAAGCCTT
TCTTTTAGCTCAACATTCTGCTTTTCCAAGCTCATTTGTACAGCTCGTCCATGCCATTAAGTTTGTGCCC
CAGTTTGCTAGGGAGGTCGCAGTATCTGGCCACAGCCACCTCGTGCTGCTCGACGTAGGTTTCTTTGTCG
GCCTCCTTGATTCTTTCCAGTCTGTGGTCCACATAGTAGACGCCGGGCATCTTGAGGTTCTTAGCGGGTT
TCTTGGATCTGTATGTGGTCTTGAAGTTGCAGATCAGGTGGCCCCCGCCCACGAGCTTCAGGGCCATGTC
GGTTCTGCCTTCCAGGCCGCCGTCAGCGGGGTACAGCATCTCGGTGTTGGCCTCCCAGCCGAGTGTTTTC
TTCTGCATCACAGGGCCGTTGGATGGGAAGTTCACCCCTCTGATCTTGACGTTGTAGATGAGGCAGCCGT
CCTGGAGGCTGGTGTCCTGGGTAGCGGTCAGCACGCCCCCGTCCTCGTATGTGGTGACTCTCTCCCATGT
GAAGCCCTCAGGGAAGGACTGCTTAAAGAAGTCGGGGATGCCCTGGGTGTGGTTGATGAAGGTTCTGCTG
CCGTACATGAAGCTGGTAGCCAGGATGTCGAAGGCGAAGGGGAGAGGGCCGCCCTCGACCACCTTGATTC
TCATGGTCTGGGTGCCCTCGTAGGGCTTGCCTTCGCCCTCGGATGTGCACTTGAAGTGGTGGTTGTTCAC
GGTGCCCTCCATGTACAGCTTCATGTGCATGTTCTCCTTAATCAGCTCTTCGCCCTTAGACACGGCAGCC
GAAGCTTTGTACAGCTCGTCCATGCCATTAAGTTTGTGCCCCAGTTTGCTAGGGAGGTCGCAGTATCTGG
CCACAGCCACCTCGTGCTGCTCGACGTAGGTTTCTTTGTCGGCCTCCTTGATTCTTTCCAGTCTGTGGTC
CACATAGTAGACGCCGGGCATCTTGAGGTTCTTAGCGGGTTTCTTGGATCTGTATGTGGTCTTGAAGTTG
CAGATCAGGTGGCCCCCGCCCACGAGCTTCAGGGCCATGTCGGTTCTGCCTTCCAGGCCGCCGTCAGCGG
GGTACAGCATCTCGGTGTTGGCCTCCCAGCCGAGTGTTTTCTTCTGCATCACAGGGCCGTTGGATGGGAA
GTTCACCCCTCTGATCTTGACGTTGTAGATGAGGCAGCCGTCCTGGAGGCTGGTGTCCTGGGTAGCGGTC
AGCACGCCCCCGTCCTCGTATGTGGTGACTCTCTCCCATGTGAAGCCCTCAGGGAAGGACTGCTTAAAGA
AGTCGGGGATGCCCTGGGTGTGGTTGATGAAGGTTCTGCTGCCGTACATGAAGCTGGTAGCCAGGATGTC
GAAGGCGAAGGGGAGAGGGCCGCCCTCGACCACCTTGATTCTCATGGTCTGGGTGCCCTCGTAGGGCTTG
CCTTCGCCCTCGGATGTGCACTTGAAGTGGTGGTTGTTCACGGTGCCCTCCATGTACAGCTTCATGTGCA
TGTTCTCCTTAATCAGCTCTTCGCCCTTAGACACCATTTTTGCTATTTGTGTATGTTTTCTTGTTTTGGT
TTGAGTGAAGAGTGTAGTGAAGGGTTGGTTTGTATTTATAGGTGAGAAAGGAGATTTGCATGGCAATCAC
GTGTAAGAATGCATGCATGCATGAGTGTGTGTGGAGAGAGAGAGATGCTCTTACGTTGTTGTCGGGATTA
TGTGTTGGAAAAGAGTGACAAGTGACGAACAAAACAATACCACTCATCATAGCTCCGCTTATGCATGCTA
TGTGTGATTTGTAGCTCTTGTTCTGACATGACACTATGAACAATTTTTTAAAAAGAAGGTTAAACTTTTA
TTTAAATAAAAACCCTATGTTAATTTGGTTTCAATCGAGTAAGATGAGAAGTCAATCTTTTGATGGTAGC
TAGTGATGTTGGAAATATAGTTGTGCCAGCTTAATCTGAAATTTAGAATATAATTTTATAAGAGTATCTA
TCAATATATATATTAACGGGTCACTCACGAACAATGCATGTAAGAAATTTTTATGAGGGATATATATGTT
AAGAAAATACCGAATTATATGTGTACGTATACACACATAATTAGAGGTGTCAAAATACATCAAAACTCGT
GGTTAAGGGTTTACCAAAAAAATTATAACTCAAACCGTGAAGTAGGAGTAAAAGAAATTACCAAAACCAT
GTTTTGACATAAAATTGAAAACAGAGCGATGAAGAGAATAAGAAGATGATACGTACAAAATCTTACGAGT
TATGAATATCGAGAGTTTTACACCAACAAATCAAAAACCAAAATCGAGAGTTCGTACGTCTCGACTAAAT
CAAAGCTAGCAATTCTTAGCTATGTTTTTCATTTCAAAGAGTTACCAAWAWRAAAAAAAAAAAAAAAAAA
AAARAGTTACCACTATGAATTACTCAAAGAGTAAACAATATGAATAATACAAATCCGATCGATATCACTG
ATCAAGAAACACATTATATTCTAACTTTCTAACCACGGTTAGCTTGAACCAAACTAAACCTTCTCAACAC
CAGAGCAATGGCCTTACATAAATTCTCATCAGAAAATGGTCGACCAGCTGTTAACCAGAACTAATTGTAT
TCACAGAACAACATCAACACGTTTTTTTTATAAAGACATTTGATCGGTACGTTTTACACTCTTGGCCAAA
ATGGCTAGCACTTTTTTACCACAATTGTAAGCGACTATCGATCAAACCGATCATGTAATGTAAAATTTCG
TTTTTGAACTTCGCTTCCAATGGATCATCTAATTTAAAATTAAAATTTGGCATGTCTCTTCCACTTGATG
CCGTGCAATTTCTTGAGCCCAAAAAATAGATATTAACACGCATGCGGTGGGGCGGTGGTAACTAGACTAT
GGCGTAAATTCACACATGCATAATGCTTCATTCTCATAGCGAATAAATTTTCTTCGTGTTGGGTCACTAA
TTGGATCTGTGCTTTGGTTTTGTGTTTTATCCATGGTGTTGTGTTCCTTGATTATATCATATGGATAAAT
GTTTAATACTTGATAGTTGATCAGATGATATAGAACTAGTTGCAAATCTATCATCTTGAATGAAAACACA
CCGTCTGTTAGACTCGCAAATTTATCTTCTCCCCATGGGAATTCGTAAAGCGGTCCTGCTGAGCCTCGAC
ATGTTGTCGCAAAATTCGCCCTGGACCCGCCCAACGATTTGTCGTCACTGTCAAGGTTTGACCTGCACTT
CATTTGGGGCCCACATACACCAAAAAAATGCTGCATAATTCTCGGGGCAGCAAGTCGGTTACCCGGCCGC
CGTGCTGGACCGGGTTGAATGGTGCCCGTAACTTTCGGTAGAGCGGACGGCCAATACTCAACTTCAAGGA
ATCTCACCCATGCGCGCCGGCGGGGAACCGGAGTTCCCTTCAGTGAGCGTTATTAGTTCGCCGCTCGGTG
TGTCGTAGATACTAGCCCCTGGGGCACTTTTGAAATTTGAATAAGATTTATGTAATCAGTCTTTTAGGTT
TGACCGGTTCTGCCGCTTTTTTTAAAATTGGATTTGTAATAATAAAACGCAATTGTTTGTTATTGTGGCG
CTCTATCATAGATGTCGCTATAAACCTATTCAGCACAATATATTGTTTTCATTTTAATATTGTACATATA
AGTAGTAGGGTACAATCAGTAAATTGAACGGAGAATATTATTCATAAAAATACGATAGTAACGGGTGATA
TATTCATTAGAATGAACCGAAACCGGCGGTAAGGATCTGAGCTACACATGCTCAGGTTTTTTACAACGTG
CACAACAGAATTGAAAGCAAATATCATGCGATCATAGGCTTCTCGCATATCTCATTAAAGCAGGACAAGC
CTACATTTGTTCTTTCCAAATTTTGGCAATATCTTGTGCAACATTAGTGGCATCTATAGAAGCACCAAAC
AGTCCTATTCCTGTAAATCCAACTGCATACAGACCATCCTCCCCCTTCCAACCATTTGGGAATGGGCTTT
TTGGACATCCCTCCCTTGAAAACAATTCACTCTCCTGTATCAGTAAAATTCTCATTAGACCAAATTTCGA
AGGGGGCTATTATAGAACGAGAGAAAGTTGCTCAGATGGTAAAGAGCCCCTTATTCCCAATCTTAAGATT
GTGAGTTCGAGTTATCAAAAGAACAAAAAGGTATGAGGAAAGGGTAAAAGAAAAAAGACGGTTATAGTGA
ATTCTAACTAATTAATAACTCAAAGGAAAGAATCCACAGGATAATGAGATACCAACTTACATGAATGTAA
CAAGAATCCATAAATAATTACTACATTCATTAAGAGTTCATTTGACTAAATCATCCTTTATAGTTGAAGG
AGCTTTTATCATACTTAGTACTATATATAATTTATGATTAAACACCAATTTAATTAGGCATAGAAATAAA
ACTTGTGTATTTCCTTACCATTAACCAAGAAGTTACATTGCTGGTATAACCAGTTGCCAAGATAACAGAG
TCGATCTCTAGAATTTGTCCATTAACAAATTCTACTTTTCCTTGAGTAAATTTCTTGATTGCTGGAACTA
TGTTTATTTCCTCAGGGAAATTACGACCCTGTACCTGAAAGATTAACAAAACTAGATGATATCATTCATG
TGTGAATATAATATATTCATGCGAGCAAATGAAAGATACAAGATCACTTTCTAGTGTTACTTGAAAAATA
ATACTTATTGAATATAAAACTTACCGAGCTTCGAACTACCATGAATGGATTTGCATTATGTTGGGAAAGA
TCAAGTGAGATATCGATCCCGGAATTGCCACAGCCAACCGCCAGCACATTTTCTCCAGTATAGTATTCCC
CAGTCTTGTACTCACAAGCATGAATAACCTGGCCACCAAAATCTTGCAATCCTTCGAATTCGGGCACTAT
CATCTCAGCATTCTCTCCTGTGGCCACAATAAGCCACTTACACATGTATTCAGAGGTTGAACCATTGATT
TCAGAAACTGTTTTCACCTTCCATAAACCACATGTCTCATCATATCCAGCTAAGTTTACTGACTCGTTGA
GTTGTGGTTTGATCTCGAAATGCTTTGCATAAGATACGAGGTAGCTGATGAATTGGTTTTTGGTTGGATA
CTCTGGAAAGTCTGGTGGAAATGGCAAGCCAGGCAATTCGCAGTATTGTCGTGGCACGTTAAGCCTAAGC
CGATCGTAGGTCTTGTGTTGCCACAGAGAAGCAATGCAGTCCGCGCGTTCAATGATTACATACGGAACAC
TGTATTGCTTAAGGACAGCAGCAGTAGCCAGGCCTGAAGGGCCAGCTCCAACAATAAGAGGACCATTTAC
TTGTATGCATTTAGCAGCACAAGAGGATTTTTTTGGTTCAAGTGCATCAACAGTTAGAGGTGAACAAGAA
TTAAAGCAATTCTGATTCATCATTAAATATATGTGCAACTAGGACTACTTGTGTTTTGATAGATTTAGCG
GGTGACAAGAACAAGAGGAGAAAAGAGAAAGGGGATGATAACTTGAAGTTGTGAGGATGGTTAGGTTTAT
ATAATAAAATTGGTCAGGCAAACGTGTTCATTGTTTAACCAGGGTGTGCAAATTGTGGTTTAACCCATAA
ACTGAACCAGAAATGGTTAATCTATCGGTTAAACGGTTTTATTGTTTTTTTTTTTTTTTNGATATATTGA
TCTTTCAGTTCAATGATTAGTTCTTTGAGTTTACTTGCATACTAATTTCATATTTCCCTTGCATAAGTTT
CGTTAGCTTGACTATGATATATTAGAGTTTGCTATAAGGGAAAAGATATACAAATGTATCGTTGTATCTG
TGGTAAAAAGCAAGTACAATCTAATGTGTCATGTATCATTCGCATTTCAAAGTAAAACTAAGGAGTTTAG
TCTAGGTTGATATTAATAGACTGTTGTTTTGCATTAATTCTTTGTTGCGGTTGGCAGTACCAAGCGTTGG
TAAGGGAAATGATTGAATTCTATTTTACTTGATATTTTTTTCTAGTTGGAAACTCAGGAACAAATGTTTT
CTTACTAGAAAAAATAATTAGAAACAAAAGCAGCATATGAGGAATCTTCAAATACATGTGAATTAGAACT
CTTGACACCAAAAGTTTCAACGCAACAAGGAGATGAGCAAATGTGATCTCCACATTTGCTTCCTATATCA
CTCTCTCATTACAAGCAGCAAACCACAACAAAAAATTTCGCCTATGATAAAGTATGCTTGATTTCACTCC
ACAAGGCATCCCAAAGATGTTGATCTAGCCGTCACTCTAAGCCACCAAACACAGACACCATTAATTTATC
ATGATACTTTTCTGGATAAATTCTGAAAACCAGAGCCAAGACACATGAGATTGACAGTTCCTGTGGAGGC
ATCAGGTTTCATGACAAACTTAACACCCAAAAAATCTCTGATGTGCCTTAATGCTGCTCCGAGCTCGAAT
TCTAGTAGCGTTGTCAATCAATTGGCAAGTCATAAAATGCATTAAAAAATATTTTCATACTCAACTACAA
ATCCATGAGTATAACTATAATTATAAAGCAATGATTAGAATCTGACAAGGATTCTGGAAAATTACATAAA
GGAAAGTTCATAAATGTCTAAAACACAAGAGGACATACTTGTATTCAGTAACATTTGCAGCTTTTCTAGG
TCTGAAAATATATTTGTTGCCTAGTGAATAAGCATAATGGTACAACTACAAGTGTTTTACTCCTCATATT
AACTTCGGTCATTAGAGGCCACGATTTGACACATTTTTACTCAAAACAAAATGTTTGCATATCTCTTATA
ATTTCAAATTCAACACACAACAAATAAGAGAAAAAACAAATAATATTAATTTGAGAATGAACAAAAGGAC
CATATCATTCATTAACTCTTCTCCATCCATTTCCATTTCACAGTTCGATAGCGAAAACCGAATAAAAAAC
ACAGTAAATTACAAGCACAACAAATGGTACAAGAAAAACAGTTTTCCCAATGCCATAATACTCAAACTCA
GTAGGATTCTGGTGTGTGCGCAATGAAACTGATGCATTGAACTTGACGAACGTTGTCGAAACCGATGATA
CGAACGAAAGCTCTAAGCTCAGACTTTACGCTTCTTCTTTGGGTCAGCCCTAGAGTCACCACCCAACTGC
GACAGATCTATCCTTGTCTCATAGAGCCCTGTAATAGATTGGTGAATAAGGGTAGCGTCCAACACTTCCT
TGGTTGATGTGTAGCGCTTTCTGTCGATAGTGGTATCGAAGTACTTAAAGGCTGCTGGGGCTCCCAGATT
GGTCAGTGTGAACAGGTGGATGATGTTTTCCGCTTGTTCCCTTATCGGCTTATCTCTGTGCTTGTTGTAC
GCGGAAAGCACCTTTAATTGTAGAAAACCAGTAAAACATGGACAATTAGGAGGCATCGATTATCTAACCA
AAGACTTTAACAACACTAATCTGCCACTAATATTCATGAGAAGTCCTTACCTTATCGAGGTTAGCGTCTG
CAAGAATGACCCGCTTGGAAAATTCGCTGATCTGCTCTATGATCTCATCAAGATAGTGCTTGTGCTGCTC
GACAAACAACTGCTTCTGCTCGTTGTCCTCTGGTGACCCCTTCAGCTTCTCATAGTGTGAGGCCAAGTAC
AGGAAGTTGACGTACTTACTGGGCAATGCCAGCTCGTTGCCCTTCTGCAGTTCTCCGGCAGATGCCAGCA
TGCGTTTTCTGCCATTTTCCAATTCGAAAAGCGAATACTTGGGCAGTTTGATAATGAGGTCTTTCTTCAC
CTCTTTGTAACCTGGTTTGTATAATTTTGGTTCAGTTAATTAGGAAAATTACATAATGGCTCCAAAAAAA
AATTATCGACCTTTTACCAAAAAAAATAAAATTTATCGACCTTGACAGGAAAAAGTTACAAATCAAAAGA
AAGAATATCGTCTGGCATCCAATATTTTACCTTTAGCCTCGAGGAAGTCGATCGGATTCTTCTCGAACGA
GGACCTTTCCATTATGGTAATTCCAAGCAGTTCCTTGACGCTTTTCAGTTTCTTGCTCTTGCCCTTCTCC
ACCTTGGCCACTACCAGTACGCTGTATGCCACGGTAGGGCTATCAAAGCCTCCGTATTTCTTCGGATCCC
AATCCTTCTTCCTCGCAATCAGTTTGTCGGAGTTGCGCTTAGGGAGAATGGACTCCTTGGAGAAACCACC
GGTTTGAACCTCCGTTTTCTTGACTATGTTGACTTGGGGCATGCTGAGAACCTTACGCACAGTCGCAAAA
TCCCTGCCCTTATCCCAGACAATCTCACCTGCAAGAAACAGCAAAGAGAGAGTTAAGATATAAGTGAACA
AGAAAGTCTTGGGATCGACATACATACAATCAATTGATCAAATTCCTAGGATTAAACATATGAAATAGGA
AAGACAGACCTGTTTCGCCATTTGTCTCGATCAGAGGCCTCTTCCGGATTTCACCATTCGCCAGAGTGAT
CTCTGTCTTGAAGAAGTTCATGATATTCGAGTAAAAGAAGTATTTCGCGGTAGCCTTGCCGATCTCTTGT
TCTGACTTCGCGATCATCTTCCTAACGTCGTACACCTTGTAATCCCCGTACACAAACTCAGACTCCAGTT
TCGGATACTTCTTGATGAGAGCAGTGCCAACAACGGCGTTCAGGTAGGCGTCATGGGCATGATGGTAGTT
GTTGATCTCGCGAACCTTGTAAAACTGGAAGTCCTTCCGGAAGTCACTAACCAGTTTGCTCTTGAGGGTG
ATCACCTGCGTAACCATCAAAAGTCAATATGGATTCATCACAAATTAATCAGGAATAGAAAGATCGGGTG
GCCTTGAAGTTGATCAAATAAAAAGTTTCGAACTTTAGTTTGATATGGTAAAGGAAAGTTGGAAACTTTA
CCTTTACCTCCCTGATAAGTTTGTCATTCTCATCATACTTCGTATTCATACGCGAATCGAGTATCTGGGC
CACATGTTTCGTAATCTGACGAGTTTCAACCAACTGGCGCTTGATGAAGCCGGCTTTGTCGAGCTCAGAC
AGTCCGCCCCTTTCTGCCTTCGTGAGATTGTCGAATTTCCGTTGGGTTATGAGCTTAGCATTCAAAAGCT
GCCTCCAATAGTTCTTCATCTTCTTCACAACCTCCTCGCTGGGTACATTGTCGGATTTTCCGCGGTTCTT
GTCTGAGCGCGTAAGGACCTATAACACGGGAGAAACCAAAAAGCAAACTCATTTCACGCCAAATACTACA
GATTTCTCAAAAATTAAGTTATAATCCATATATCCTGACAAGAAATTGATTAAAACACAGTTGCTTTACC
TTGTTGTCAATACTATCGTCCTTCAGGAAAGATTGAGGGACAATGTGATCCACATCATAGTCGGAGAGTC
TGTTAATGTCGAGCTCTTGGTCGACGTACATATCTCTCCCATTCTGGAGGTAATAGAGGTACAGCTTCTC
GTTCTGGAGTTGAGTATTTTCGACTGGGTGCTCTTTCAGAATCTGACTCCCAAGCTCCTTGATGCCTTCC
TCTATCCGCTTCATGCGCTCCCGTGAGTTCTTCTGCCCTTTCTGAGTCGTCTGGTTTTCCCTCGCCATCT
CGATGACGATGTTCTCCGGCTTATGGCGGCCCATGACCTGTAGCAATAATTAAAACAAAAATACCACAAA
CAGTTAGAACTGAGGCAAGAAGAATGAATGCAGAGAAAAAAAATCTTAGCTATTCATGGAAATGGAAGTG
CGACGAACACCTAAAATGCAAGGAGCATAACCAAATGCAGAACTTACCTTCACCAGCTCATCCACAACCT
TCACTGTCTGCAGTATGCCCTTCTTTATAGCTGGCGATCCAGCCAGGTTGGCTATGTGTTCGTGAAGGCT
ATCGCCCTGACCTGACACTTGGGCCTTCTGGATATCTTCTTTGAAGGTCAGTGAGTCATCGTGAATAAGC
TGCATGAAGTTCCGATTCGCAAAACCGTCGGATTTGAGAAAGTCCAGTATAGTCTTGCCGGATTGCTTGT
CGCGGATGCCGTTGATGAGCTTCCTGGAGAGCCTTCCCCAACCTAAAACATAGAACAAACATTTGTCTCA
TCACAAATATGCATCAAGGAACACTCAGAAGTTAGTCATATACCCAAATTCTTGAAACTAGAGAAACAAA
AAAAGAGGGATCATTGCGGAAACCTTTTGACCTCTTACCTGTATATCTCCTCCTCTTCAACTGCTTCATG
ACCTTGTCATCGAACAGATGCGCATAAGTCTTAAGGCGCTCCTCGATCATTTCTCTGTCCTCAAACAGCG
TGAGAGTCAGCACGATGTCCTCGAGGATGTCCTCGTTCTCCTCGTTGTCAAGGAAGTCCTTGTCCTTGAT
GATTTTCAACAGGTCATGGTATGTGCCAAGAGAGGCATTGAACCTATCCTCAACGCCGCTGATTTCCACA
GAATCAAAGCATTCGATCTTCTTAAAGTAGTCCTCTTTAAGCTGTTTCACAGTGACCTTCCGATTGGTTT
TGAACAAGAGATCGACAATGGCCTTCTTCTGCTCACCTGTTATAACAGTAAAAATTACTTTAGAAACAAA
ACAAAAGTGTGGTCTTTTAGGAATGATTATTGATCAGTTCATAGTTTAAAATCTTGTGTTTTTATCGTAA
AAGTGTGGACCAGGATTTACCTGACAGGAAGGCCGGTTTGCGCATCCCCTCCGTCACATATTTCACCTTC
GTCAGCTCGTTGTAGACCGTGAAGTATTCGTACAGGAGACTATGCTTGGGCAGGACTTTCTCATTTGGGA
GATTCTTATCGAAGTTGGTCATCCTTTCGATGAAGGACTGTGCACTCGCACCCTTGTCCACGACCTCTTC
GAAGTTCCAAGGCGTGATAGTCTCCTCGGATTTGCGTGTCATCCACGCAAACCGCGAGTTCCCGCGTGCG
AGTGGACCTAATGAATTAATAGAAAAATCAGGCAAATTAGAAAAGAAATAATTCTCAAAAGAGAACAACT
GAGGTCAGAAAATAGCATTCATCAACTGAAACTAGGTATTTCTTCATATGATACTAACCTACATAGTAGG
GAATGCGGAACGTGAGGATCTTTTCAATCTTCTCTCTGTTGTCTTTCAGGAACGGATAGAAGTCCTCTTG
CCTCCTCAAGATAGCATGCAGCTCACCGAGGTGGATCTGGTGCGGTATGCTGCCATTGTCGAAGGTACGC
TGCTTCCGAAGCAAATCTTCGCGGTTCAATTTAACGAGCAGCTCCTCTGTACCGTCCATCTTTTCCAGAA
TAGGCTTGATGAATTTGTAGAATTCCTCCTGACTTGCACCTAATAATATCATCAGAGGAAAACTCAATTC
TTATATCTTACAGAAATGAACAACAAAATACATGTAGCAGAGAGGAAAACAATCATAAGTAACAACTTAC
CTCCATCAATGTACCCTGCGTAGCCATTCTTCGATTGGTCAAAGAAAATCTCCTTGTACTTCTCGGGGAG
TTGCTGGCGAACCAAAGCCTTCAGAAGGGTCAGATCCTGGTGATGCTCGTCGTACCTCTTGATCATGGAG
GCGCTAAGTGGCGCTTTGGTTATCTCCGTGTTGACCCGCAGAATGTCACTGAGCAAGATAGCGTCTGACA
GATTCTTGGCAGCCAAGAACAGGTCGGCATACTGATCACCTACAAAAGTTTAAAAGACTCAATTTTAACT
CTACAGCTTCAAATAAATTTCCGCAAAGAAATTGATAGGTTTAGACAACAAAAGAAGAGTTCCAATTTCA
AGAGCACCTATTTGGGCGAGCAGATTGTCCAGATCATCATCGTATGTATCCTTTGACAGCTGCAGCTTCG
CGTCCTCGGCGAGGTCAAAGTTGCTTTTGAAGTTAGGGGTGAGGCCCAGAGACAGTGCAATCAGATTCCC
GAACAAGCCGTTCTTCTTCTCGCCTGGCAATTGAGCGATCAGATTCTCAAGCCGTCTGGACTTCGAAAGT
CTGGCAGACAGTATTGCCTTGGCGTCGACACCTGAGATTGTTTGCAAAGAAAAATCTCAAAGCATGTACA
ATCTATAAACTTATGATGGAAAAAGAAAAGAAAGGTAACTAAGGAATGTTACCTGATGCATTGATGGGGT
TCTCCTCGAACAGCTGATTGTAGGTTTGGACGAGCTGAATGAACAGTTTATCCACATCGGAGTTATCCGG
GTTGAGGTCCCCTTCGATCAAGAAATGGCCACGAAACTTTATCATGTGCGCGAGAGCCAGGTATATGAGC
CGAAGGTCTGCCTTATCGGTTGAGTCCACCAGCTTCTTGCGAAGGTGGTATATAGTCGGATACTTTTCAT
GATAGGCTACTTCGTCAACAATATTCCCAAAGATGGGGTGACGCTCGTGTTTCTTATCTTCCTCTACCAG
GAAGGATTCCTCGAGGCGATGGAAGAACGAGTCGTCAACCTGCAAAATCAAGTTTATTGATCATCAAGTG
AGTTTACATGTAGTTAAATGCTTTCAGTAATATCCCAATGAAGCAGGATATGCTTTCAGTACAAAATACA
TAAGCATACTATATCATAAAAATCCTTACCTTCGCCATCTCGTTGCTAAAGATCTCTTGGAGATAACAGA
TTCTGTTCTTCCTGCGAGTGTACCTTCTCCTCGCAGTACGTTTAAGCCTTGTCGCCTCCGCGGTTTCTCC
AGAGTCAAAGAGCAGAGCTCCGATCAAGTTCTTCTTAATGCTGTGCCTATCTGTGTTGCCCAGCACTTTA
AATTTCTTCGAAGGTACCTTGTATTCATCGGTGATAACGGCCCACCCAACTGAGTTCGTACCAATATCAA
GTCCAATGCTGTACTTCTTGTCCATTGCAGATTTGTACAGCTCGTCCATGCCGAGAGTGATCCCGGCGGC
GGTCACGAACTCCAGCAGGACCATGTGATCGCGCTTCTCGTTGGGGTCTTTGCTCAGCTTGGACTGAGTA
CTCAGGTAGTGGTTGTCGGGCAGCAGCACGGGGCCGTCGCCGATGGGGGTGTTCTGCTGGTAGTGGTCGG
CGAGCTGCACGCTGCCGTCCTCGATGTTGTGGCGGATCTTGAAGTTCACCTTGATGCCGTTCTTCTGCTT
GTCGGCCATGATATAGACGTTGTGGCTGTTGTAGTTGTACTCCAGCTTGTGCCCCAGGATGTTGCCGTCC
TCCTTGAAGTCGATGCCCTTCAGCTCGATGCGGTTCACCAGGGTGTCGCCCTCGAACTTCACCTCGGCGC
GGGTCTTGTAGTTGCCGTCGTCCTTGAAGAAGATGGTGCGCTCCTGGACGTAGCCTTCGGGCATGGCGGA
CTTGAAGAAGTCGTGCTGCTTCATGTGGTCGGGGTAGCGGCTGAAGCACTGCACGCCGTAGGTCAGGGTG
GTCACGAGGGTGGGCCAGGGCACGGGCAGCTTGCCGGTGGTGCAGATGAACTTCAGGGTCAGCTTGCCGT
AGGTGGCATCGCCCTCGCCCTCGCCGGACACGCTGAACTTGTGGCCGTTTACGTCGCCGTCCAGCTCGAC
CAGGATGGGCACCACCCCGGTGAACAGCTCCTCGCCCTTGCTCACTGCGGCAGCTGAGTCGAGTTTAACT
CTTTTGGCAGCAGGAGCCATGGTATCGATAATTGTAAATGTAATTGTAATGTTGTTTGTTGTTTGTTGTT
GTTGGTAATTGTTGTAAAAATGAGCTCTTATACTCGAGCGTGTCCTCTCCAAATGAAATGAACTTCCTTA
TATAGAGGAAGGGTCTTGCGAAGGATAGTGGGATTGTGCGTCATCCCTTACGTCAGTGGAGATGTCACAT
CAATCCACTTGCTTTGTAGACGTGGTTGGAACCTCTTCTTTTTCCACGATGCTCCTCGTGGGTGGGGGTC
CATCTTTGGGACCACTGTCGGCAGAGAGATCTTGAATGATAGCCTTTCCTTTATCGCAATGATGGCATTT
GTAGGAGCCACCTTCCTTTTCTACTGTCCTTTCGATGAAGTGACAGATAGCTGGGCAATGGAATCCGAGG
AGGTTTCCCGAAATTATCCTTTGTTGAAAAGTCTCAATAGCCCTTTGATCTTCTGAGACTGTATCTTTGA
CATTTTTGGAGTAGACCAGAGTGTCGTGCTCCACCATGTTGACGAAGATTTTCTTCTTGTCATTGAGTCG
TAAAAGACTCTGTATGAACTGTTCGCCAGTCTTGACGGCGAGTTCTGTTAGATCCTCGATTTGAATCTTA
GACTCCATGCATGGCCTTAGATTCAGTAGGAACTACCTTTTTAGAGACTCCAATCTCTATTACTTGCCTT
GGTTTATGAAGCAAGCCTTGAATCGTCCATACTGGAATAGTACTTCTGATCTTGAGAAATATGTCTTTCT
CTGTGTTCTTGATGCAATTAGTCCTGAATCTTTTGACTGCATCTTTAACCTTCTTGGGAAGGTATTTGAT
CTCCTGGAGATTGTTACTCGGGTAGATCGTCTTGATGAGACTTGCTGCGTAGGCCTCTCTAACCATCTGT
GGGTCAGCATTCTTTCTGAAATTGAAGAGGCTAACCTTCTCATTATCAGTGGTGAACATAGTGTCGTCAC
CTTCACCTTCGAACTTCCTTCCTAGATCGTAAAGATAGAGGAAATCGTCCATTGTAATCTCCGGGGCAAA
GGAGATCTCTTTTGGGGCTGGATCACTGCTGGGCCTTTTGGTTCCTAGCGTGAGCCAGTGGGCTTTTTGC
TTTGGTGGGCTTGTTAGGGCCTTAGCAAAGCTCTTGGGCTTGAGTTGAGCTTCTCCTTTGGGGATGAAGT
TCAACCTGTCTGTTTGCTGACTTGTTGTGTACGCGTCAGCTGCTGCTCTTGCCTCTGTAATAGTGGCAAA
TTTCTTGTGTGCAACTCCGGGAACGCCGTTTGTTGCCGCCTTTGTACAACCCCAGTCATCGTATATACCG
GCATGTGGACCGTTATACACAACGTAGTAGTTGATATGAGGGTGTTGAATACCCGATTCTGCTCTGAGAG
GAGCAACTGTGCTGTTAAGCTCAGATTTTTGTGGGATTGGAATTCCTCCAAGCTTGAATTCTTGCAGAGA
CCGAGACGTTGATCGGCACGTAAGAGGTTCCAACTTTCACCATAATGAAATAAGATCACTACCGGGCGTA
TTTTTTGAGTTATCGAGATTTTCAGGAGCTAAGGAAGCTAAAATGGAGAAAAAAATCACTGGATATACCA
CCGTTGATATATCCCAATGGCATCGTAAAGAACATTTTGAGGCATTTCAGTCAGTTGCTCAATGTACCTA
TAACCAGACCGTTCAGCTGGATATTACGGCCTTTTTAAAGACCGTAAAGAAAAATAAGCACAAGTTTTAT
CCGGCCTTTATTCACATTCTTGCCCGCCTGATGAATGCTCATCCGGAATTCCGTATGGCAATGAAAGACG
GTGAGCTGGTGATATGGGATAGTGTTCACCCTTGTTACACCGTTTTCCATGAGCAAACTGAAACGTTTTC
ATCGCTCTGGAGTGAATACCACGACGATTTCCGGCAGTTTCTACACATATATTCGCAAGATGTGGCGTGT
TACGGTGAAAACCTGGCCTATTTCCCTAAAGGGTTTATTGAGAATATGTTTTTCGTCTCAGCCAATCCCT
GGGTGAGTTTCACCAGTTTTGATTTAAACGTGGCCAATATGGACAACTTCTTCGCCCCCGTTTTCACCAT
GGGCAAATATTATACGCAAGGCGACAAGGTGCTGATGCCGCTGGCGATTCAGGTTCATCATGCCGTTTGT
GATGGCTTCCATGTCGGCAGAATGCTTAATGAATTACAACAGTACTGCGATGAGTGGCAGGGGGGGCGTA
AACGCCGCGTGGATCCGGCTTACTAAAAGCCAGATAACAGTATGCGTATTTGCGCGCTGATTTTTGCGGT
ATAAGAATATATACTGATATGTATACCCGAAGTATGTCAAAAAGAGGTATGCTATGAAGCAGCGTATTAC
AGTGACAGTTGACAGCGACAGCTATCAGTTGCTCAAGGCATATATGATGTCAATATCTCCGGTCTGGTAA
GCACAACCATGCAGAATGAAGCCCGTCGTCTGCGTGCCGAACGCTGGAAAGCGGAAAATCAGGAAGGGAT
GGCTGAGGTCGCCCGGTTTATTGAAATGAACGGCTCTTTTGCTGACGAGAACAGGGGCTGGTGAAATGCA
GTTTAAGGTTTACACCTATAAAAGAGAGAGCCGTTATCGTCTGTTTGTGGATGTACAGAGTGATATTATT
GACACGCCCGGGCGACGGATGGTGATCCCCCTGGCCAGTGCACGTCTGCTGTCAGATAAAGTCTCCCGTG
AACTTTACCCAGTGGTGCATATCGGGGATGAAAGCTGGCGCATGATGACCACCGATATGGCCAGTGTGCC
GGTTTCCGTTATCGGGGAAGAAGTGGCTGATCTCAGCCACCGCGAAAATGACATCAAAAACGCCATTAAC
CTGATGTTCTGGGGAATATAAATGTCAGGCTCCCTTATACACAGCCAGTCGGTCTCAGCTTCTGCAGGCA
TGCGACGTCGAGCTTAGCTTGAGCTTGGATCAGATTGTCGTTTCCCGCCTTCAGTTTAAACTATCAGTGT
TTGACAGGATATATTGGCGGGTAAACCTAAGAGAAAAGAGCGTTTATTAGAATAATCGGATATTTAAAAG
GGCGTGAAAAGGTTTATCCGTTCGTCCATTTGTATGTGCATGCCAACCACAGGGTTCCCCTCGGGATCAA
AGTACTTTAAAGTACTTTAAAGTACTTTAAAGTACTTTGATCCAACCCCTCCGCTGCTATAGTGCAGTCG
GCTTCTGACGTTCAGTGCAGCCGTGTTCTGAAAACGACATGTCGCACAAGTCCTAAGTTACGCGACAGGC
TGCCGCCCTGCCCTT
Features (pLannotate 1.2.2; 34 found; start..end, strand, type, name):
    101..502     +  CDS            Y4CG_SINFN (fragment): Protein inferred from homology: Swiss-Prot protein existence level 3. From Sinorhizobium fredii (strain NBRC 101917 / NGR234).
   1062..1691    +  CDS            pVS1 StaA: stability protein from the Pseudomonas plasmid pVS1 (Heeb et al., 2000)
   2120..3193    +  CDS            pVS1 RepA: replication protein from the Pseudomonas plasmid pVS1 (Heeb et al., 2000)
   3259..3453    +  rep_origin     pVS1 oriV: origin of replication for the Pseudomonas plasmid pVS1 (Heeb et al., 2000)
   3656..3695    +  CDS            rop (fragment): Rop protein, which maintains plasmids at low copy number; rop
   3797..3933    +  misc_feature   bom: basis of mobility region from pBR322
   4123..4711    -  rep_origin     ori: high-copy-number ColE1/pMB1/pBR322/pUC origin of replication
   4957..5744    -  CDS            SmR (fragment): aminoglycoside adenylyltransferase (Murphy, 1985); aadA; confers resistance to spectinomycin and streptomycin
   5755..5811    -  CDS            GmR (fragment): gentamycin acetyltransferase; aacC1; confers resistance to gentamycin
   5987..6010    -  promoter       Pc promoter (fragment): intI1 (promoter lies within the coding sequence); class 1 integron promoter
   6269..6293    +  misc_feature   LB T-DNA repeat: left border repeat from nopaline C58 T-DNA
   6382..6634    -  terminator     NOS terminator: nopaline synthase terminator and poly(A) signal
   6665..7213    -  CDS            bar: PAT_STRHY - Experimental evidence at protein level: Swiss-Prot protein existence level 1. Inactivates phosphinothricin (PPT) by transfer of an acetyl group from acetyl CoA. Can also acetylate demethylphosphinothricin but not PTT or glutamate. This enzyme is an effector of phosphinothricin tripeptide (PTT or bialaphos) resistance. From Streptomyces hygroscopicus. Introduced by genetic manipulation and expressed in glufosinate-tolerant maize by Dekalb Genetics.
   7234..7416    -  promoter       NOS promoter: nopaline synthase promoter NOS promoter
   8085..8813    -  CDS            TagRFP-T: TagRFP-T is a basic (constitutively fluorescent) red fluorescent protein published in 2008, derived from Entacmaea quadricolor. It has low acid sensitivity.
   8826..9557    -  CDS            TagRFP-T: TagRFP-T is a basic (constitutively fluorescent) red fluorescent protein published in 2008, derived from Entacmaea quadricolor. It has low acid sensitivity.
  11186..11893   -  terminator     OCS terminator: octopine synthase terminator
  11907..12068   -  CDS            YUCCA1 (fragment): YUC1_ORYSJ - Experimental evidence at protein level: Swiss-Prot protein existence level 1. Involved in auxin biosynthesis (PubMed:17220367, PubMed:29740464). Converts the indole-3-pyruvic acid (IPA) produced by the TAA family to indole-3-acetic acid (IAA) (Probable). Functions downstream of TAR2 in auxin biosynthesis (PubMed:29740464). Functions upstream of WOX11, a transcription factor that promotes the development of crown roots (PubMed:29740464). From Oryza sativa subsp. japonica (Rice).
  12461..12610   -  CDS            YUCCA4 (fragment): YUC4_ORYSJ - Experimental evidence at protein level: Swiss-Prot protein existence level 1. Involved in auxin biosynthesis in anthers. From Oryza sativa subsp. japonica (Rice).
  12762..13379   -  CDS            YUC6 (fragment): YUC6_ARATH - Also known as HYT1, YUCCA6. Experimental evidence at protein level: Swiss-Prot protein existence level 1. Involved in auxin biosynthesis via the indole-3-pyruvic acid (IPA) pathway. Also able to convert in vitro phenyl pyruvate (PPA) to phenyl acetic acid (PAA). Required for the formation of floral organs and vascular tissues. Belongs to the set of redundant YUCCA genes probably responsible for auxin biosynthesis in shoots. From Arabidopsis thaliana (Mouse-ear cress).
  14352..14471   -  CDS            RCL1_ARATH (fragment): Experimental evidence at transcript level: Swiss-Prot protein existence level 2. Does not have cyclase activity. Plays a role in 40S- ribosomal-subunit biogenesis in the early pre-rRNA processing steps at sites A0, A1 and A2 that are required for proper maturation of the 18S RNA (By similarity). From Arabidopsis thaliana (Mouse-ear cress).
  14500..15132   -  terminator     E9 terminator: terminator and polyadenylation signal from the pea rbcS-E9 gene
  15518..20476   -  CDS            cas9: CAS9_STRP1 - Also known as csn1 From Streptococcus pyogenes serotype M1.
  20607..20885   -  CDS            cas9 (fragment): CAS9_STRP1 - Also known as csn1 From Streptococcus pyogenes serotype M1.
  20892..21605   -  CDS            mEGFP: mEGFP is a basic (constitutively fluorescent) green fluorescent protein published in 2002, derived from Aequorea victoria. It has moderate acid sensitivity.
  21659..21712   -  misc_feature   TMV Ω: translational enhancer from the tobacco mosaic virus 5'-leader sequence (Gallie et al., 1988)
  21741..22086   -  promoter       CaMV 35S promoter: strong constitutive promoter from cauliflower mosaic virus
  21743..21789   -  promoter       minimal CaMV 35S promoter: minimal 35S promoter from cauliflower mosaic virus
  22270..23076   -  CDS            IBMP_CAMVB (fragment): Experimental evidence at protein level: Swiss-Prot protein existence level 1. Enhances the ribosomal termination-reinitiation event leading to the translation of major open reading frames on the polycistronic viral RNAs. From Cauliflower mosaic virus (strain Bari 1) (CaMV).
  23110..23212   +  promoter       cat promoter: promoter of the E. coli cat gene encoding chloramphenicol acetyltransferase
  23213..23871   +  CDS            CmR: chloramphenicol acetyltransferase; cat; confers resistance to chloramphenicol
  24053..24211   +  CDS            ccdA (fragment): CCDA_ECO57 - Also known as H, letA. Experimental evidence at protein level: Swiss-Prot protein existence level 1. Antitoxin component of a type II toxin-antitoxin (TA) system which inhibits the post-segregational killing (PSK) of plasmid-free cells, also referred to as a plasmid addiction system. Binds to and blocks the activity of CcdB; will also remove bound CcdB protein from the CcdB-GyrA complex by forming a CcdA-CcdB complex, a process termed rejuvenation. Functions as a transcriptional corepressor for the ccdAB operon, repression also requires CcdB (By similarity). From Escherichia coli
  24216..24518   +  CDS            ccdB: CCDB_ECOLI - Also known as G, letB, letD. Experimental evidence at protein level: Swiss-Prot protein existence level 1. Toxic component of a type II toxin-antitoxin (TA) system, functioning in plasmid maintainence. Responsible for the post- segregational killing (PSK) of plasmid-free cells, also referred to as a plasmid addiction system. Half-life of over 2 hours. Cell killing by CcdB is accompanied by filamentation, defects in chromosome and plasmid segregation, defects in cell division, formation of anucleate cells, decreased DNA synthesis and plasmid loss. Interferes with the activity of DN
  24642..24666   +  misc_feature   RB T-DNA repeat: right border repeat from nopaline C58 T-DNA
