[The description below was written by a language model from this plasmid's Addgene catalogue record and pLannotate feature annotations shown in this document.]
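Description:
pDGE673 is an empty recipient binary vector for Agrobacterium-mediated plant transformation and CRISPR/Cas9 genome editing, built on the pJOG292 backbone. It already carries plant selection markers and a Cas9 expression cassette but no guide RNAs. The sequenced record is about 24.9 kb, much larger than the 7 kb listed for the backbone alone. Outside the T-DNA, the plasmid has a pVS1 replicon (oriV, RepA, StaA) for maintenance in Agrobacterium, a ColE1/pBR322-type origin with the bom site for E. coli, and an aadA gene conferring spectinomycin resistance.

Several cassettes lie between the nopaline-type left and right border repeats. Next to the left border, a NOS promoter–bar–NOS terminator unit confers phosphinothricin (BASTA) resistance. Two tandem red fluorescent protein reading frames follow, both annotated as TagRFP-T-like and corresponding to the catalogued TagRFP-mNeptune "2XRFP" visual marker; the table does not identify their promoter. A region ending in an OCS terminator shows fragmentary homology to YUCCA flavin monooxygenases and most likely corresponds to the listed Bs3 marker, although the annotation does not name it or its promoter. Cas9 from Streptococcus pyogenes is expressed as an N-terminal mEGFP fusion from the CaMV 35S promoter with the TMV Ω translational enhancer, and terminated by the pea rbcS-E9 terminator. The split Cas9 annotation may reflect an interruption such as an intron, but the record does not say.

Beside the right border sits a chloramphenicol resistance–ccdB cassette, which serves as a counter-selectable placeholder and explains the need for a ccdB-tolerant strain. It is presumably replaced by guide RNA units when editing constructs are assembled. The associated work concerns multiplex editing in Nicotiana benthamiana and Arabidopsis.
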