Addgene plasmid #153239: pDGE673
Purpose: (Empty Backbone) Recipient plant transformation vector containing selection markers and a Cas9 expression cassette, but lacking guide RNAs
Depositing lab: Sylvestre Marillonnet. Depositing organization: Leibniz Institute of Plant Biochemistry (IPB). Publication: Highly efficient multiplex editing: One-shot generation of 8x Nicotiana benthamiana and 12x Arabidopsis mutants. Stuttmann J, Barthel K, Martin P, Ordon J, Erickson JL, Herr R, Ferik F, Kretschmer C, Berner T, Keilwagen J, Marillonnet S, Bonas U. Plant J. 2021 Feb 12. doi: 10.1111/tpj.15197. PubMed 33577114.
Backbone
  Vector backbone: pJOG292
  Backbone manufacturer: Ordon et al, 2017
  Backbone size (bp): 7000
  Vector type: Plant Expression, CRISPR
  Selectable markers: ccdB, BASTA, TagRFP-mNeptune (2XRFP), Bs3
  Tag / fusion protein: GFP (N terminal on insert)
Growth in bacteria
  Bacterial resistance: Chloramphenicol and Spectinomycin, 25 & 50 μg/mL
  Growth temperature: 37°C
  Growth strain: ccdB Survival
  Copy number: High Copy
Gene/Insert
  Gene/Insert name: None
  Tag / fusion protein: GFP (N terminal on insert)
Terms and licenses: Academic/Nonprofit Terms; Industry Terms: Not Available to Industry
Depositor comments: Please visit https://www.biorxiv.org/content/10.1101/2020.03.31.018671v2 for bioRxiv preprint.
How to cite: pDGE673 was a gift from Sylvestre Marillonnet (Addgene plasmid # 153239 ; http://n2t.net/addgene:153239 ; RRID:Addgene_153239)
